Addgene plasmid #81021: MSCV-IRES-GFP ASXL1 (p.G646 Wfs *12) 3x FLAG
Purpose: Cancer-associated ASXL1 truncation mutant in retroviral vector
Depositing lab: Anjana Rao. Depositing organization: La Jolla Institute for Immunology. Publication: Cancer-associated ASXL1 mutations may act as gain-of-function mutations of the ASXL1-BAP1 complex. Balasubramani A, Larjo A, Bassein JA, Chang X, Hastie RB, Togher SM, Lahdesmaki H, Rao A. Nat Commun. 2015 Jun 22;6:7307. doi: 10.1038/ncomms8307. PubMed 26095772.
Backbone
  Vector backbone: MSCV-IRES-GFP
  Backbone manufacturer: Addgene
  Backbone size w/o insert (bp): 8200
  Total vector size (bp): 10200
  Vector type: Mammalian Expression
Growth in bacteria
  Bacterial resistance: Ampicillin, 100 μg/mL
  Growth temperature: 37°C
  Growth strain: NEB Stable
  Copy number: High Copy
Gene/Insert
  Gene/Insert name: ASXL1 (alt name: additional sex combs like 1, transcriptional regulator)
  Species: H. sapiens (human)
  Insert size (bp): 2000
  Mutation: p.G646 Wfs *12 truncation
  Entrez Gene: ASXL1 (a.k.a. BOPS, MDS)
  Promoter: 5’LTR
  Tag / fusion protein: 3X FLAG (C terminal on insert)
  Cloning method: Restriction Enzyme; 5′ cloning site EcoR1 (unknown if destroyed); 3′ cloning site EcoRI (unknown if destroyed)
  Sequencing primers: 5′ pLXSN-5 (5'-CCCTTGAACCTCCTCGTTCGACC-3'); 3′ IRES-R (5'-GCATTCCTTTGGCGAGAG-3')
Terms and licenses: Academic/Nonprofit Terms; Industry Terms: Not Available to Industry
How to cite: MSCV-IRES-GFP ASXL1 (p.G646 Wfs *12) 3x FLAG was a gift from Anjana Rao (Addgene plasmid # 81021 ; http://n2t.net/addgene:81021 ; RRID:Addgene_81021)
