[The description below was written by a language model from this plasmid's Addgene catalogue record.]
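Description:
MSCV-IRES-GFP ASXL1 (p.G646 Wfs *12) 3x FLAG is a retroviral mammalian expression plasmid built on the MSCV-IRES-GFP backbone, a murine stem cell virus-derived vector of about 8.2 kb that reaches roughly 10.2 kb with the insert. It is maintained in bacteria as a high-copy plasmid under ampicillin selection. The recorded propagation host is a recombination-deficient "stable" strain, the usual choice for plasmids carrying repeated LTR sequences. No feature table accompanies the record, so the origin of replication, packaging signal and other backbone elements are not itemised.

The payload is a roughly 2 kb human ASXL1 (additional sex combs like 1) cDNA carrying the p.G646Wfs*12 frameshift. This mutation changes the reading frame at glycine 646 and terminates shortly afterwards, giving a C-terminally truncated protein of the kind found in cancer. A 3x FLAG epitope is fused to the C-terminus of the truncated product, which allows detection and immunoprecipitation with anti-FLAG reagents. The fragment was inserted by restriction cloning at EcoRI sites on both sides. Transcription is driven by the viral 5' LTR. As the backbone name indicates, an IRES downstream of the insert allows GFP to be translated from the same bicistronic transcript, so GFP fluorescence marks transduced cells and permits sorting without drug selection.

The construct is intended for producing retrovirus in packaging cells and stably expressing the truncated ASXL1 in mammalian target cells. According to the associated study, such mutants were examined as possible gain-of-function alleles acting through the ASXL1-BAP1 complex.
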