>Addgene plasmid #81021 | MSCV-IRES-GFP ASXL1 (p.G646 Wfs *12) 3x FLAG | addgene partial sequence | sequence record 166486 | pLXSN5 5'-CCCTTGAACCTCCTCGTTCGACC-3'
GCCCTCACTCCTTCTCTAGGCGCCGGAATTAGATCTCTCGAGGTTAACGAATTCATGAAGGACAAACAGA
AGAAGAAGAAGGAGCGCACGTGGGCCGAGGCCGCGCGCCTGGTATTAGAAAACTACTCGGATGCTCCAAT
GACACCAAAACAGATTCTGCAGGTCATAGAGGCAGAAGGACTAAAGGAAATGAGAAGTGGGACTTCCCCT
CTCGCATGCCTCAATGCTATGCTACATTCCAATTCAAGAGGAGGAGAGGGGTTGTTTTATAAACTGCCTG
GCCGAATCAGCCTTTTCACGCTCAAGAAGGATGCCCTGCAGTGGTCTCGCCATCCAGCTACAGTGGAGGG
AGAGGAGCCAGAGGACACGGCTGATGTGGAGAGCTGTGGGTCTAATGAAGCCAGCACTGTGAGTGGTGAA
AACGATGTATCTCTTGATGAAACATCTTCGAACGCATCCTGTTCTACAGAATCTCAGAGTCGACCTCTTT
CCAATCCCAGGGACAGCTACAGAGCTTCCTCACAGGCGAACAAACAAAAGAAAAAGACTGGGGTGATGCT
GCCTCGAGTTGTCCTGACTCCTCTGAAGGTAAACGGGGCCCACGTGGAATCTGCATCAGGGTTCTCGGGC
TGCCACGCCGATGGCGAGAGCGGCAGCCCGTCCAGCAGCAGCAGCGGCTCTCTGGCCCTGGGCAGCGCTG
CTATTCGTGGCCAGGCCGAGGTCACCCAGGACCCTGCCCCGCTCCTGAGAGGCTTCCGGAAGCCAGCCAC
AGGTCAAATGAAGCGCAACAGAGGGGAAGAAATAGATTTTGAGACACCTGGGTCCATTCTTGTCAACACC
AACCTCCGTGCCCTGATCAACTCTCGGACCTTCCATGCCTTACCATCACACTTCCAGCAGCAGCTCCTCT
TCCTCCTGCCTGAAGTA
