>Addgene plasmid #81021 | MSCV-IRES-GFP ASXL1 (p.G646 Wfs *12) 3x FLAG | addgene partial sequence | sequence record 166487 | pCDH-rev 5'-GCATTCCTTTGGCGAGAG-3'
GGTTTCCGGGCCCTCACATTGCCAAAAGACGGCAATATGGTGGAAAATAACATATAGACAAACGCACACC
GGCCTTATTCCAAGCGGCTTCGGCCAGTAACGTTAGGGGGGGGGGGCGGAATTCTTATCATTTATCATCA
TCATCTTTATAATCNATGTCNTGGTCCTTGTANTCNCCGTCGTGGTCCTTGTANTCTCGGTGGCCCCGCC
GCCACCTCCACCCGGGCCACCCCCCCCCTCCGA
